>Addgene plasmid #236162 | SCN1Aprom(1-500)-H2B-GFP | addgene full sequence | sequence record 468412 | Addgene NGS Result
GAGGGACAGCCCCCCCCCAAAGCCCCCAGGGATGTAATTACGTCCCTCCCCCGCTAGGGGGCAGCAGCGA
GCCGCCCGGGGCTCCGCTCCGGTCCGGCGCTCCCCCCGCATCCCAGAGCCGGCAGCGTGCGGGGACAGCC
CGGGCACGGGGAAGGTGGCACGGGATCGCTTTCCTCTGAACGCTTCTCGCTGCTCTTTGAGCCTGCAGAC
ACCTGGGGGGATACGGGGAAAAGGCCTCCACGGCCACAATTGAACTATTTGATTGGTCATTAAGGTTGGT
CACTGCAAACTATCCTGACTATCTTGGCCAGGAATCACTTGTCAGACCTAGAGGGTTAGATTTTATGTCC
TCTCAGAGACAATTCCTTTTCCCCTCATCCTTGTTAAATGAGCTATCCTTTGCCTTTATACGCACAGTCT
CCATCTTCTGGGTGTGTCACAGACTGAATAACTCATTAGTGATATAGTGTTAATTAGCCTAATGTACTTT
GATTAAGGCCATATTTGAACCACTTTTAAAACTCATGGCACAGTTCCTGTATCAGTAAAGCACAAGAATT
AATAAATAAGTGATGCTTAACTAAACTCAACACAGAAACCATTTGTGTTAAAATTTTTTCTTTAGAAATC
ACCTTTCAATTTAAGGAGAAAACAGACTTTAAATCCTCTAGCTCATGTTTCATGACAAGAATTTATTTAT
ATTAACATCTCTTAGTCCACTCTTTAAAATATCTGTATTCCTTTTATTTTAGTCTAGAGGGTATATAATG
GATCCCATCGCGTCTCAGCCTCACTTTGAGCTCCTCCACACGAATTCCCCGATACCGTCGATTCAAGGAG
CTTGCTTGTTCTTTTTGCAGAAGCTCAGAATAAACGCTCAACTTTGGCAGATCTACCAAGCTTGGTACCG
AGCTCGGATCCAACTCGAGGCCACCATGCCAGAGCCAGCGAAGTCTGCTCCCGCCCCGAAAAAGGGCTCC
AAGAAGGCGGTGACTAAGGCGCAGAAGAAAGGCGGCAAGAAGCGCAAGCGCAGCCGCAAGGAGAGCTATT
CCATCTATGTGTACAAGGTTCTGAAGCAGGTCCACCCTGACACCGGCATTTCGTCCAAGGCCATGGGCAT
CATGAATTCGTTTGTGAACGACATTTTCGAGCGCATCGCAGGTGAGGCTTCCCGCCTGGCGCATTACAAC
AAGCGCTCGACCATCACCTCCAGGGAGATCCAGACGGCCGTGCGCCTGCTGCTGCCTGGGGAGTTGGCCA
AGCACGCCGTGTCCGAGGGTACTAAGGCCATCACCAAGTACACCAGCGCTAAGGATCCCCGGGTACCGGT
CGTCTCAAAGGGCGAGGAACTTTTTACGGGCGTTGTTCCGATCCTCGTCGAATTGGACGGGGACGTTAAT
GGGCATAAATTCTCAGTTAGTGGTGAGGGTGAGGGGGACGCGACATATGGGAAACTTACGCTGAAGTTCA
TATGTACCACCGGAAAATTGCCGGTGCCGTGGCCTACTCTCGTCACCACCCTGACATATGGTGTTCAGTG
TTTTAGCCGGTATCCAGACCATATGAAACAGCACGATTTTTTTAAATCCGCTATGCCTGAAGGTTACGTA
CAGGAGCGAACGATATTTTTTAAAGACGACGGAAACTACAAAACTAGAGCCGAGGTAAAATTCGAGGGTG
ACACTCTCGTGAACCGGATCGAACTGAAGGGCATAGATTTTAAGGAGGATGGCAATATACTGGGCCACAA
GCTCGAATACAACTATAATTCTCATAATGTCTATATCATGGCGGACAAACAGAAAAACGGCATCAAGGTA
AACTTTAAAATCCGACACAATATTGAGGACGGCTCTGTCCAGCTTGCGGACCATTACCAACAGAACACGC
CGATAGGGGATGGTCCAGTACTTCTCCCTGATAATCACTATTTGTCTACTCAGTCAGCTCTTAGCAAGGA
CCCAAACGAAAAACGGGATCACATGGTCCTTCTTGAGTTCGTCACTGCGGCTGGGATAACACTCGGGATG
GACGAACTGTATAAGTAGCTAGCGAATTCGAATTTAAATCGGCCTCGACTGTGCCTTCTAGTTGCCAGCC
ATCTGTTGTTTGCCCCTCCCCCGTGCCTTCCTTGACCCTGGAAGGTGCCACTCCCACTGTCCTTTCCTAA
TAAAATGAGGAAATTGCATCGCATTGTCTGAGTAGGTGTCATTCTATTCTGGGGGGTGGGGTGGGGCAGG
ACAGCAAGGGGGAGGATTGGGAAGACAATAGCAGGCATGCTGGGGACGCGGCCGCAATTTAACGCGAATT
AATTCTGTGGAATGTGTGTCAGTTAGGGTGTGGAAAGTCCCCAGGCTCCCCAGCAGGCAGAAGTATGCAA
AGCATGCATCTCAATTAGTCAGCAACCAGGTGTGGAAAGTCCCCAGGCTCCCCAGCAGGCAGAAGTATGC
AAAGCATGCATCTCAATTAGTCAGCAACCATAGTCCCGCCCCTAACTCCGCCCATCCCGCCCCTAACTCC
GCCCAGTTCCGCCCATTCTCCGCCCCATGGCTGACTAATTTTTTTTATTTATGCAGAGGCCGAGGCCGCC
TCTGCCTCTGAGCTATTCCAGAAGTAGTGAGGAGGCTTTTTTGGAGGCCTAGGCTTTTGCAAAAAGCTCC
CGGGAGCTTGTATATCCATTTTCGGATCTGATCAGCACGTGATGAAAAAGCCTGAACTCACCGCGACGTC
TGTCGAGAAGTTTCTGATCGAAAAGTTCGACAGCGTCTCCGACCTGATGCAGCTCTCGGAGGGCGAAGAA
TCTCGTGCTTTCAGCTTCGATGTAGGAGGGCGTGGATATGTCCTGCGGGTAAATAGCTGCGCCGATGGTT
TCTACAAAGATCGTTATGTTTATCGGCACTTTGCATCGGCCGCGCTCCCGATTCCGGAAGTGCTTGACAT
TGGGGAATTCAGCGAGAGCCTGACCTATTGCATCTCCCGCCGTGCACAGGGTGTCACGTTGCAAGACCTG
CCTGAAACCGAACTGCCCGCTGTTCTGCAGCCGGTCGCGGAGGCCATGGATGCGATCGCTGCGGCCGATC
TTAGCCAGACGAGCGGGTTCGGCCCATTCGGACCGCAAGGAATCGGTCAATACACTACATGGCGTGATTT
CATATGCGCGATTGCTGATCCCCATGTGTATCACTGGCAAACTGTGATGGACGACACCGTCAGTGCGTCC
GTCGCGCAGGCTCTCGATGAGCTGATGCTTTGGGCCGAGGACTGCCCCGAAGTCCGGCACCTCGTGCACG
CGGATTTCGGCTCCAACAATGTCCTGACGGACAATGGCCGCATAACAGCGGTCATTGACTGGAGCGAGGC
GATGTTCGGGGATTCCCAATACGAGGTCGCCAACATCTTCTTCTGGAGGCCGTGGTTGGCTTGTATGGAG
CAGCAGACGCGCTACTTCGAGCGGAGGCATCCGGAGCTTGCAGGATCGCCGCGGCTCCGGGCGTATATGC
TCCGCATTGGTCTTGACCAACTCTATCAGAGCTTGGTTGACGGCAATTTCGATGATGCAGCTTGGGCGCA
GGGTCGATGCGACGCAATCGTCCGATCCGGAGCCGGGACTGTCGGGCGTACACAAATCGCCCGCAGAAGC
GCGGCCGTCTGGACCGATGGCTGTGTAGAAGTACTCGCCGATAGTGGAAACCGACGCCCCAGCACTCGTC
CGAGGGCAAAGGAATAGGTCGACAATCAACCTCTGGATTACAAAATTTGTGAAAGATTGACTGGTATTCT
TAACTATGTTGCTCCTTTTACGCTATGTGGATACGCTGCTTTAATGCCTTTGTATCATGCGTTAACTAAA
CTTGTTTATTGCAGCTTATAATGGTTACAAATAAAGCAATAGCATCACAAATTTCACAAATAAAGCATTT
TTTTCACTGCATTCTAGTTGTGGTTTGTCCAAACTCATCAATGTATCTTATCATGTCTGGAATTGACTCA
AATGATGTCAATTAGTCTATCAGAAGCTCATCTGGTCTCCCTTCCGGGGGACAAGACATCCCTGTTTAAT
ATTTAAACAGCAGTGTTCCCAAACTGGGTTCTTATATCCCTTGCTCTGGTCAACCAGGTTGCAGGGTTTC
CTGTCCTCACAGGAACGAAGTCCCTAAAGAAACAGTGGCAGCCAGGTTTAGCCCCGGAATTGACTGGATT
CCTTTTTTAGGGCCCATTGGTATGGCTTTTTCCCCGTATCCCCCCAGGTGTCTGCAGGCTCAAAGAGCAG
CGAGAAGCGTTCAGAGGAAAGCGATCCCGTGCCACCTTCCCCGTGCCCGGGCTGTCCCCGCACGCTGCCG
GCTCGGGGATGCGGGGGGAGCGCCGGACCGGAGCGGAGCCCCGGGCGGCTCGCTGCTGCCCCCTAGCGGG
GGAGGGACGTAATTACATCCCTGGGGGCTTTGGGGGGGGGCTGTCCCTGATATCTATAACAAGAAAATAT
ATATATAATAAGTTATCACGTAAGTAGAACATGAAATAACAATATAATTATCGTATGAGTTAAATCTTAA
AAGTCACGTAAAAGATAATCATGCGTCATTTTGACTCACGCGGTCGTTATAGTTCAAAATCAGTGACACT
TACCGCATTGACAAGCACGCCTCACGGGAGCTCCAAGCGGCGACTGAGATGTCCTAAATGCACAGCGACG
GATTCGCGCTATTTAGAAAGAGAGAGCAATATTTCAAGAATGCATGCGTCAATTTTACGCAGACTATCTT
TCTAGGGTTAATCTAGCTGCATCAGGATCATATCGTCGGGTCTTTTTTCCGGCTCAGTCATCGCCCAAGC
TGGCGCTATCTGGGCATCGGGGAGGAAGAAGCCCGTGCCTTTTCCCGCGAGGTTGAAGCGGCATGGAAAG
AGTTTGCCGAGGATGACTGCTGCTGCATTGACGTTGAGCGAAAACGCACGTTTACCATGATGATTCGGGA
AGGTGTGGCCATGCACGCCTTTAACGGTGAACTGTTCGTTCAGGCCACCTGGGATACCAGTTCGTCGCGG
CTTTTCCGGACACAGTTCCGGATGGTCAGCCCGAAGCGCATCAGCAACCCGAACAATACCGGCGACAGCC
GGAACTGCCGTGCCGGTGTGCAGATTAATGACAGCGGTGCGGCGCTGGGATATTACGTCAGCGAGGACGG
GTATCCTGGCTGGATGCCGCAGAAATGGACATGGATACCCCGTGAGTTACCCGGCGGGCGCGCTTGGCGT
AATCATGGTCATAGCTGTTTCCTGTGTGAAATTGTTATCCGCTCACAATTCCACACAACATACGAGCCGG
AAGCATAAAGTGTAAAGCCTGGGGTGCCTAATGAGTGAGCTAACTCACATTAATTGCGTTGCGCTCACTG
CCCGCTTTCCAGTCGGGAAACCTGTCGTGCCAGCTGCATTAATGAATCGGCCAACGCGCGGGGAGAGGCG
GTTTGCGTATTGGGCGCTCTTCCGCTTCCTCGCTCACTGACTCGCTGCGCTCGGTCGTTCGGCTGCGGCG
AGCGGTATCAGCTCACTCAAAGGCGGTAATACGGTTATCCACAGAATCAGGGGATAACGCAGGAAAGAAC
ATGTGAGCAAAAGGCCAGCAAAAGGCCAGGAACCGTAAAAAGGCCGCGTTGCTGGCGTTTTTCCATAGGC
TCCGCCCCCCTGACGAGCATCACAAAAATCGACGCTCAAGTCAGAGGTGGCGAAACCCGACAGGACTATA
AAGATACCAGGCGTTTCCCCCTGGAAGCTCCCTCGTGCGCTCTCCTGTTCCGACCCTGCCGCTTACCGGA
TACCTGTCCGCCTTTCTCCCTTCGGGAAGCGTGGCGCTTTCTCATAGCTCACGCTGTAGGTATCTCAGTT
CGGTGTAGGTCGTTCGCTCCAAGCTGGGCTGTGTGCACGAACCCCCCGTTCAGCCCGACCGCTGCGCCTT
ATCCGGTAACTATCGTCTTGAGTCCAACCCGGTAAGACACGACTTATCGCCACTGGCAGCAGCCACTGGT
AACAGGATTAGCAGAGCGAGGTATGTAGGCGGTGCTACAGAGTTCTTGAAGTGGTGGCCTAACTACGGCT
ACACTAGAAGAACAGTATTTGGTATCTGCGCTCTGCTGAAGCCAGTTACCTTCGGAAAAAGAGTTGGTAG
CTCTTGATCCGGCAAACAAACCACCGCTGGTAGCGGTGGTTTTTTTGTTTGCAAGCAGCAGATTACGCGC
AGAAAAAAAGGATCTCAAGAAGATCCTTTGATCTTTTCTACGGGGTCTGACGCTCAGTGGAACGAAAACT
CACGTTAAGGGATTTTGGTCATGAGATTATCAAAAAGGATCTTCACCTAGATCCTTTTAAATTAAAAATG
AAGTTTTAAATCAATCTAAAGTATATATGAGTAAACTTGGTCTGACAGTTACCAATGCTTAATCAGTGAG
GCACCTATCTCAGCGATCTGTCTATTTCGTTCATCCATAGTTGCCTGACTCCCCGTCGTGTAGATAACTA
CGATACGGGAGGGCTTACCATCTGGCCCCAGTGCTGCAATGATACCGCGAGACCCACGCTCACCGGCTCC
AGATTTATCAGCAATAAACCAGCCAGCCGGAAGGGCCGAGCGCAGAAGTGGTCCTGCAACTTTATCCGCC
TCCATCCAGTCTATTAATTGTTGCCGGGAAGCTAGAGTAAGTAGTTCGCCAGTTAATAGTTTGCGCAACG
TTGTTGCCATTGCTACAGGCATCGTGGTGTCACGCTCGTCGTTTGGTATGGCTTCATTCAGCTCCGGTTC
CCAACGATCAAGGCGAGTTACATGATCCCCCATGTTGTGCAAAAAAGCGGTTAGCTCCTTCGGTCCTCCG
ATCGTTGTCAGAAGTAAGTTGGCCGCAGTGTTATCACTCATGGTTATGGCAGCACTGCATAATTCTCTTA
CTGTCATGCCATCCGTAAGATGCTTTTCTGTGACTGGTGAGTACTCAACCAAGTCATTCTGAGAATAGTG
TATGCGGCGACCGAGTTGCTCTTGCCCGGCGTCAATACGGGATAATACCGCGCCACATAGCAGAACTTTA
AAAGTGCTCATCATTGGAAAACGTTCTTCGGGGCGAAAACTCTCAAGGATCTTACCGCTGTTGAGATCCA
GTTCGATGTAACCCACTCGTGCACCCAACTGATCTTCAGCATCTTTTACTTTCACCAGCGTTTCTGGGTG
AGCAAAAACAGGAAGGCAAAATGCCGCAAAAAAGGGAATAAGGGCGACACGGAAATGTTGAATACTCATA
CTCTTCCTTTTTCAATATTATTGAAGCATTTATCAGGGTTATTGTCTCATGAGCGGATACATATTTGAAT
GTATTTAGAAAAATAAACAAATAGGGGTTCCGCGCACATTTCCCCGAAAAGTGCCACCTAAATTGTAAGC
GTTAATATTTTGTTAAAATTCGCGTTAAATTTTTGTTAAATCAGCTCATTTTTTAACCAATAGGCCGAAA
TCGGCAAAATCCCTTATAAATCAAAAGAATAGACCGAGATAGGGT
[37 nt withheld, positions 7536-7572]
AAAGAACGTGGACTCCAACGTCAAAGG
[49 nt withheld, positions 7600-7648]
T
[91 nt withheld, positions 7650-7740]
G
[124 nt withheld, positions 7742-7865]
CCCATTCGCCATTCAGGCTGCGCAACTGTTGGGAAGGGCGATCGGTGCGGGCCTCTTCGCTATTACGCCA
GCTGGCGAAAGGGGGATGTGCTGCAAGGCGATTAAGTTGGGTAACGCCAGGGTTTTCCCAGTCACGACGT
TGTAAAACGACGGCCAGTGAGCGCGCCTCGTTCATTCACGTTTTTGAACCCGTGGAGGACGGGCAGACTC
GCGGTGCAAATGTGTTTTACAGCGTGATGGAGCAGATGAAGATGCTCGACACGCTGCAGAACACGCAGCT
AGATTAACCCTAGAAAGATAATCATATTGTGACGTACGTTAAAGATAATCATGTGTAAAATTGACGCATG
TGTTTTATCGGTCTGTATATCGAGGTTTATTTATTAATTTGAATAGATATTAAGTTTTATTATATTTACA
CTTACATACTAATAATAAATTCAACAAACAATTTATTTATGTTTATTTATTTATTAAAAAAAACAAAAAC
TCAAAATTTCTTCTATAAAGTAACAAAACTTTTAT
Features (pLannotate 1.2.2; 22 found; start..end, strand, type, name):
    755..772     +  promoter       minP (fragment): minimal TATA-box promoter with low basal activity
    845..887     +  5'UTR          Xenopus globin 5'-UTR: translational enhancer from the 5'-UTR of the major beta-globin gene of Xenopus laevis
    936..1313    +  CDS            H2B: human histone H2B; HIST1H2BJ
   1312..1328    -  misc_feature   MCS (fragment): pUC18/19 multiple cloning site
   1332..2045    +  CDS            EGFP: EGFP is a basic (constitutively fluorescent) green fluorescent protein published in 1996, derived from Aequorea victoria. It is reported to be a rapidly-maturing weak dimer with moderate acid sensitivity.
   2079..2286    +  polyA_signal   bGH poly(A) signal: bovine growth hormone polyadenylation signal
   2324..2653    +  promoter       SV40 promoter: SV40 enhancer and early promoter
   2702..3727    +  CDS            HygR: aminoglycoside phosphotransferase from E. coli; aph(4)-Ia; confers resistance to hygromycin
   3734..3840    +  misc_feature   WPRE (fragment): woodchuck hepatitis virus posttranscriptional regulatory element
   3849..3970    +  polyA_signal   SV40 poly(A) signal: SV40 polyadenylation signal
   3988..4080    +  ncRNA          G-CSF SLDE: Accession: RF00183 - G-CSF factor stem-loop destabilising element (SLDE)
   4777..5244    +  CDS            B (fragment): PORTL_LAMBD - Experimental evidence at protein level: Swiss-Prot protein existence level 1. Forms the portal vertex of the capsid (PubMed:6228056, PubMed:6232391). This portal plays critical roles in head assembly, genome packaging, neck/tail attachment, and genome ejection (Probable). The portal protein multimerizes as a single ring-shaped homododecamer arranged around a central channel (PubMed:6232391). Binds to the terminase subunits to form the packaging machine (PubMed:7799432). From Escherichia phage lambda (Bacteriophage lambda).
   5282..5298    -  protein_bind   lac operator: The lac repressor binds to the lac operator to inhibit transcription in E. coli. This inhibition can be relieved by adding lactose or isopropyl-β-D-thiogalactopyranoside (IPTG). lac repressor encoded by lacI
   5306..5336    -  promoter       lac promoter: promoter for the E. coli lac operon
   5351..5372    -  protein_bind   CAP binding site: CAP binding activates transcription in the presence of cAMP. E. coli catabolite activator protein
   5385..5477    -  CDS            lacI (fragment): lac repressor; lacI; The lac repressor binds to the lac operator to inhibit transcription in E. coli. This inhibition can be relieved by adding lactose or isopropyl-β-D-thiogalactopyranoside (IPTG).
   5660..6248    -  rep_origin     ori: high-copy-number ColE1/pMB1/pBR322/pUC origin of replication
   6419..7279    -  CDS            AmpR: β-lactamase; bla; confers resistance to ampicillin, carbenicillin, and related antibiotics
   7280..7384    -  promoter       AmpR promoter: bla
   7437..7865    -  rep_origin     f1 ori (sequence partly withheld): f1 bacteriophage origin of replication; arrow indicates direction of (+) strand synthesis
   7870..8025    -  CDS            lacZα (fragment): LacZα fragment of β-galactosidase; lacZ fragment
   8027..8146    +  CDS            B (fragment): PORTL_LAMBD - Experimental evidence at protein level: Swiss-Prot protein existence level 1. Forms the portal vertex of the capsid (PubMed:6228056, PubMed:6232391). This portal plays critical roles in head assembly, genome packaging, neck/tail attachment, and genome ejection (Probable). The portal protein multimerizes as a single ring-shaped homododecamer arranged around a central channel (PubMed:6232391). Binds to the terminase subunits to form the packaging machine (PubMed:7799432). From Escherichia phage lambda (Bacteriophage lambda).
