[The description below was written by a language model from this plasmid's Addgene catalogue record and pLannotate feature annotations shown in this document.]
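Description:
SCN1Aprom(1-500)-H2B-GFP is a mammalian expression reporter plasmid of about 8.4 kb built on a backbone the depositor lists as FLP-IN. It is propagated in E. coli as a high-copy plasmid through a ColE1/pUC-type origin with ampicillin selection (AmpR under its bla promoter). It also carries an f1 origin and leftover lac promoter/operator, lacI and lacZα fragments from cloning-vector ancestry. Two short segments matching the bacteriophage lambda portal protein gene are annotated as well and look like non-functional stuffer or spacer DNA, although the record does not explain them.

The reporter cassette expresses human histone H2B (HIST1H2BJ/H2BC11) fused at its C terminus to EGFP, giving a chromatin-bound, nucleus-localised green signal that is convenient for imaging or flow cytometry. According to the catalogue entry, transcription is driven by an E1b minimal promoter combined with the 500 bp of the SCN1A promoter region upstream of its transcriptional start site. The automated annotation detects only a minimal TATA-box promoter fragment and leaves the upstream SCN1A region unlabelled. A Xenopus β-globin 5'-UTR precedes the coding sequence to enhance translation, and a bGH polyadenylation signal terminates the transcript. Because the minimal promoter has low basal activity, fluorescence should report activation acting on the SCN1A sequence, which suits testing of factors targeted to that promoter; the specific assay is not stated.

The catalogue lists puromycin as the mammalian marker, but the sequenced record shows an SV40 promoter-driven hygromycin resistance gene followed by a WPRE fragment and SV40 poly(A). No FRT site is annotated in the feature table.
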