Addgene plasmid #236162: SCN1Aprom(1-500)-H2B-GFP
Purpose: Fluorescent reporter encoding H2B-GFP fusion under control of E1b minimal promoter with the SCN1a promoter region encompassing 500 bp upstream of its transcriptional start site
Depositing lab: Xiaojing Gao. Depositing organization: Stanford University. Publication: Machine-guided dual-objective protein engineering for deimmunization and therapeutic functions. Wolfsberg E, Paul JS, Tycko J, Chen B, Bassik MC, Bintu L, Alizadeh AA, Gao XJ. Cell Syst. 2025 Jul 16;16(7):101299. doi: 10.1016/j.cels.2025.101299. Epub 2025 Jun 3. PubMed 40466641.
Backbone
  Vector backbone: FLP-IN
  Vector type: Mammalian Expression
  Selectable markers: Puromycin
Growth in bacteria
  Bacterial resistance: Ampicillin, 100 μg/mL
  Growth temperature: 37°C
  Growth strain: DH5alpha
  Copy number: High Copy
Gene/Insert
  Gene/Insert name: H2B
  Species: H. sapiens (human)
  Entrez Gene: H2BC11 (a.k.a. H2B/r, H2BFR, H2BJ, HIST1H2BJ)
  Promoter: E1b minimal promoter with the SCN1a promoter region
  Tag / fusion protein: EGFP (C terminal on insert)
  Cloning method: Gibson Cloning
Terms and licenses: Academic/Nonprofit Terms; Industry Terms: Not Available to Industry
Depositor comments: See https://benchling.com/s/seq-uOkKYVIEf9bm1ZFzO6FH?m=slm-G1SMvm2yKKiAUfKxc35ifor annotated sequence. Please visit https://doi.org/10.1101/2025.02.24.639918 for bioRxiv preprint.
How to cite: SCN1Aprom(1-500)-H2B-GFP was a gift from Xiaojing Gao (Addgene plasmid # 236162 ; http://n2t.net/addgene:236162 ; RRID:Addgene_236162)
